>Addgene plasmid #55991 | mPlum-Nucleus-7 | depositor partial sequence | sequence record 86896 | insert sequence
GTCGTAACAACTCCGCCCCATTGACGCAAATGGGCGGTAGGCGTGTACGGTGGGAGGTCTATATAAGCAG
AGCTGGTTTAGTGAACCGTCAGATCCGCTAGCGCTACCGGTGGCTACCATGGTGAGCAAGGGCGAGGAGG
TCATCAAGGAGTTCATGCGCTTCAAGGAGCACATGGAGGGCTCCGTGAACGGCCACGAGTTCGAGATCGA
GGGCGAGGGCGAGGGCCGCCCCTACGAGGGCACCCAGACCGCCAGGCTGAAGGTGACCAAGGGTGGCCCC
CTGCCCTTCGCCTGGGACATCCTGTCCCCTCAGATCATGTACGGCTCCAAGGCCTACGTGAAGCACCCCG
CCGACATCCCCGACTACTTGAAGCTGTCCTTCCCCGAGGGCTTCAAGTGGGAGCGCGTGATGAACTTCGA
GGACGGCGGCGTGGTGACCGTGACCCAGGACTCCTCCCTGCAGGACGGCGAGTTCATCTACAAGGTGAAG
GTGCGCGGCACCAACTTCCCCTCCGACGGCCCCGTAATGCAGAAGAAGACCATGGGCTGGGAGGCCTCCT
CCGAGCGGATGTACCCCGAGGACGGCGCCCTGAAGGGCGAGATGAAGATGAGGCTGAGGCTGAAGGACGG
CGGCCACTACGACGCCGAGGTCAAGACCACCTACATGGCCAAGAAGCCCGTGCAGCTGCCCGGCGCCTAC
AAGACCGACATCAAGCTGGACATCACCTCCCACAACGAGGACTACACCATCGTGGAACAGTACGAGCGCG
CCGAGGGCCGCCACTCCACCGGCGCCTCCGGACTCAGATCTCGAGCTGATCCAAAAAAGAAGAGAAAGGT
AGATCCAAAAAAGAAGAGAAAGGTAGATCCAAAAAAGAAGAGAAAGGTAGGATCCACCGGATCTAGATAA
CTGATCATAATCAGCCATACCACATTCTGATCATAATCAGCCATACCACATTTGTAGAGGTTTTACTTGC
TTTAAAAAACCTCC
