>Addgene plasmid #55991 | mPlum-Nucleus-7 | addgene partial sequence | sequence record 116860 | CMV-F 5'-CGCAAATGGGCGGTAGGCGTG-3'
TGGGNNNTTAGCAGAGCTGGTTNGTGAACCGTCAGATCCGCTAGCGCTACCGGTGGCTACCATGGTGAGC
AAGGGCGAGGAGGTCATCAAGGAGTTCATGCGCTTCAAGGAGCACATGGAGGGCTCCGTGAACGGCCACG
AGTTCGAGATCGAGGGCGAGGGCGAGGGCCGCCCCTACGAGGGCACCCAGACCGCCAGGCTGAAGGTGAC
CAAGGGTGGCCCCCTGCCCTTCGCCTGGGACATCCTGTCCCCTCAGATCATGTACGGCTCCAAGGCCTAC
GTGAAGCACCCCGCCGACATCCCCGACTACTTGAAGCTGTCCTTCCCCGAGGGCTTCAAGTGGGAGCGCG
TGATGAACTTCGAGGACGGCGGCGTGGTGACCGTGACCCAGGACTCCTCCCTGCAGGACGGCGAGTTCAT
CTACAAGGTGAAGGTGCGCGGCACCAACTTCCCCTCCGACGGCCCCGTAATGCAGAAGAAGACCATGGGC
TGGGAGGCCTCCTCCGAGCGGATGTACCCCGAGGACGGCGCCCTGAAGGGCGAGATGAAGATGAGGCTGA
GGCTGAAGGACGGCGGCCACTACGACGCCGAGGTCAAGACCACCTACATGGCCAAGAAGCCCGTGCAGCT
GCCCGGCGCCTACAAGACCGACATCAAGCTGGACATCACCTCCCACAACGAGGACTACACCATCGTGGAA
CAGTACGAGCGCGCCGAGGGCCGCCACTCCACCGGCGCCTCCGGACTCAGATCTCGAGCTGATCCAAAAA
AGAAGAGAAAGGTAGATCCAAAAAAGAAGAGAAAGGTAGATCCAAAAAAGAAGAGAAAGGTAGGATCCAC
CGGATCTAGATAACTGATCATAATCAGCCATACCACATTTGTAGAGGTTTTACTTGCTTTAAAAAACCTC
CCACACCTCCCCCTGAACCTGAAACATAAAATGAATGCAATTGTTGNTTGTTAACTTGTTTATTGCANCT
TATAATGGTTACAAATNAANGCAATANCATCACAAATTTCACAAATAAAGCATTTTTTTCACTGCATTCT
ANTNGTGGTTTNGTN
