[The description below was written by a language model from this plasmid's Addgene catalogue record.]
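Description:
mPlum-Nucleus-7 is a mammalian expression plasmid that produces the far-red fluorescent protein mPlum fused to the nuclear localization signal of SV40 large T antigen, giving a fluorescent marker that accumulates in the nucleus. It is built on the mPlum-NLS backbone, listed at about 4.75 kb without insert. It is maintained in E. coli as a high-copy plasmid under kanamycin selection, and it carries a neomycin resistance marker so that transfected mammalian cells can be selected with G418 to establish stable lines. No feature table accompanies the record, so the origin of replication, the promoter driving the resistance marker and the exact layout of the elements are not stated.

Expression of the fusion is driven by the CMV promoter, a strong constitutive promoter active in most commonly used mammalian cell lines. The use of an SV40 polyA reverse sequencing primer suggests that the transcript ends at an SV40 polyadenylation signal. The SV40 T-antigen NLS is a short basic peptide recognised by the importin machinery, and attaching it to mPlum directs the otherwise diffusely distributed fluorescent protein into the nucleus. The record does not specify the order of mPlum and the NLS, the number of NLS copies or the linker between them, and the cloning method is listed as unknown.

With recorded excitation at 590 nm and emission at 649 nm, the construct serves as a far-red nuclear label for live- or fixed-cell fluorescence microscopy. Its typical uses include marking nuclei for identifying or counting cells, and acting as a compartment reference in multicolour imaging alongside green, yellow or orange fluorescent fusions.
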