Addgene plasmid #55991: mPlum-Nucleus-7
Purpose: Localization: Nucleus, Excitation: 590, Emission: 649
Depositing lab: Michael Davidson. Depositing organization: Florida State University, Tallahassee.
Backbone
  Vector backbone: mPlum-NLS
  Backbone size w/o insert (bp): 4750
  Vector type: Mammalian Expression
  Selectable markers: Neomycin (select with G418)
Growth in bacteria
  Bacterial resistance: Kanamycin, 50 μg/mL
  Growth temperature: 37°C
  Growth strain: DH5alpha
  Copy number: High Copy
Gene/Insert
  Gene/Insert name: SV40 T-Antigen Nuclear Localization Signal (NLS) (alt name: FN824658)
  Promoter: CMV
  Tag / fusion protein: mPlum-NLS
  Cloning method: Unknown
  Sequencing primers: 5′ CMV-F; 3′ SV40pA-R
Terms and licenses: Academic/Nonprofit Terms; Industry Terms: Not Available to Industry
Depositor comments: . Excitation = 590; Emission = 649
How to cite: mPlum-Nucleus-7 was a gift from Michael Davidson (Addgene plasmid # 55991 ; http://n2t.net/addgene:55991 ; RRID:Addgene_55991)
